Addgene plasmid #1360: pPS1888
Depositing lab: Pamela Silver. Depositing organization: Dana-Farber Cancer Institute. Publication: Mapping interactions between nuclear transport factors in living cells reveals pathways through the nuclear pore complex. Damelin M, Silver PA. Mol Cell 2000 Jan;5(1):133-40. 10.1016/S1097-2765(00)80409-8 PubMed 10678175.
Backbone
  Vector backbone: pRS314
  Backbone size w/o insert (bp): 4783
  Vector type: Yeast Expression
  Selectable markers: TRP1
Growth in bacteria
  Bacterial resistance: Ampicillin, 100 μg/mL
  Growth temperature: 37°C
  Growth strain: DH5alpha
  Copy number: Low Copy
Gene/Insert
  Gene/Insert name: NLS-EYFP (alt names: pRS314-NLS-EYFP; EYFP)
  Species: NA
  Cloning method: Restriction Enzyme
  Sequencing primers: 5′ T7
Terms and licenses: Academic/Nonprofit Terms; Industry Terms: Not Available to Industry
Depositor comments: ADH1 promoter, SV40 T-antigen NLS, EYFP, NUF2 3' UTR, CEN plasmid
How to cite: pPS1888 was a gift from Pamela Silver (Addgene plasmid # 1360 ; http://n2t.net/addgene:1360 ; RRID:Addgene_1360)
