[The description below was written by a language model from this plasmid's Addgene catalogue record.]
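Description:
pPS1888 is a yeast expression plasmid built on the pRS314 backbone, a yeast–E. coli shuttle vector of the centromeric (CEN) type. In yeast it is maintained at low, stable copy number by its centromere element and selected through the TRP1 auxotrophic marker, which complements tryptophan auxotrophy in trp1 host strains. In bacteria it is propagated under ampicillin selection, and the record lists it as low copy. The backbone is recorded as about 4.8 kb without the insert. The insert size is not stated, and no feature table is available to confirm the positions of individual elements.

The payload is an NLS-EYFP cassette. According to the depositor's notes, expression is driven by the yeast ADH1 promoter, a strong promoter generally treated as constitutive, and the transcript ends in the NUF2 3' UTR, which supplies the termination and 3'-end processing signals. The coding region joins the SV40 large T-antigen nuclear localization signal, a classical basic NLS recognised by the importin pathway, to enhanced yellow fluorescent protein, so the fluorescent reporter is actively imported and accumulates in the nucleus. The insert was assembled by restriction enzyme cloning and can be sequenced from the T7 primer site flanking the pRS polylinker.

The associated publication maps interactions between nuclear transport factors in living yeast cells and the routes they take through the nuclear pore complex. In that setting, a nuclear-targeted EYFP would plausibly serve as a nuclear import cargo, a localization marker or a control for fluorescence measurements, although the record does not state its exact role.
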