>Addgene plasmid #1360 | pPS1888 | addgene partial sequence | sequence record 17399 | 1360 with T7
CCCGCGGGGCGGCCGCTCTGACTAGTGGATCCGGGATCGAAGAAATGATGGTAAATGAAATAGGAAATCA
AGGAGCATGAAGGCAAAAGACAAATATAAGGGTCGAACGAAAAATAAAGTGAAAAGTGTTGATATGATGT
ATTTGGCTTTGCGGCGCCGAAAAAACGAGTTTACGCAATTGCACAATCATGCTGACTCTGTGGCGGACCC
GCGCTCTTGCCGGCCCGGCGATAACGCTGGGCGTGAGGCTGTGCCCGGCGGAGTTTTTTGCGCCTGCATT
TTCCAAGGTTTACCCTGCGCTAAGGGGCGAGATTGGAGAAGCAATAAGAATGCCGGTTGGGGTTGCGATG
ATGACGACCACGACAACTGGTGTCATTATTTAAGTTGCCGAAAGAACCTGAGTGCATTTGCAACATGAGT
ATACTAGAAGAATGAGCCAAGACTTGCGAGACGCGAGTTTGCCGGTGGTGCGAACAATAGAGCGACCATG
ACCTTGAAGGTGAGACGCGCATAACCGCTAGAGTACTTTGAAGAGGAAACAGCAATAGGGTTGCTACCAG
TATAAATAGACAGGTACATACAACACTGGAAATGGTTGTCTGTTTGAGTACGCTTTCAATTCATTTGGGT
GTGCACTTTATTATGTTACAATATGAGATA
